Addgene plasmid #127488: pcDNA3.1/NDUFS7/myc-His
Purpose: Expresses myc-tagged NDUFS7 in mammalian cells
Depositing lab: Shashi Jain & Dieter Wolf. Depositing organization: Sanford Burnham Prebys Medical Discovery Institute. Publication: Metabolic targeting of cancer by a ubiquinone uncompetitive inhibitor of mitochondrial complex I. Jain S, Hu C, Kluza J, Ke W, Tian G, Giurgiu M, Bleilevens A, Campos AR, Charbono A, Stickeler E, Maurer J, Holinski-Feder E, Vaisburg A, Bureik M, Luo G, Marchetti P, Cheng Y, Wolf DA. Cell Chem Biol. 2021 Nov 23. pii: S2451-9456(21)00479-7. doi: 10.1016/j.chembiol.2021.11.002. PubMed 34852219.
Backbone
  Vector backbone: pcDNA3.1/myc-His(-)A
  Backbone manufacturer: Invitrogen
  Backbone size w/o insert (bp): 5500
  Vector type: Mammalian Expression
  Selectable markers: Neomycin (select with G418)
Growth in bacteria
  Bacterial resistance: Ampicillin, 100 μg/mL
  Growth temperature: 37°C
  Growth strain: DH5alpha
  Copy number: High Copy
Gene/Insert
  Gene/Insert name: NDUFS7 (alt name: NADH:ubiquinone oxidoreductase core subunit S7)
  Species: H. sapiens (human)
  Insert size (bp): 639
  Entrez Gene: NDUFS7 (a.k.a. CI-20, CI-20KD, MC1DN3, MY017, PSST)
  Promoter: CMV
  Tag / fusion protein: myc-His (C terminal on backbone)
  Cloning method: Restriction Enzyme; 5′ cloning site NheI (unknown if destroyed); 3′ cloning site NotI (unknown if destroyed)
  Sequencing primers: 5′ AGGC GC TAG CCAA GAT GGC GGT GCT GTC A; 3′ GCG GGC GGC CGC CCT GCG GTA CCA GAT CTG C
Terms and licenses: Academic/Nonprofit Terms; Industry Terms: Not Available to Industry
How to cite: pcDNA3.1/NDUFS7/myc-His was a gift from Shashi Jain & Dieter Wolf (Addgene plasmid # 127488 ; http://n2t.net/addgene:127488 ; RRID:Addgene_127488)
