[The description below was written by a language model from this plasmid's Addgene catalogue record and pLannotate feature annotations shown in this document.]
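Description:
pcDNA3.1/NDUFS7/myc-His is a mammalian expression plasmid built on the Invitrogen pcDNA3.1/myc-His(-)A backbone and carrying the human NDUFS7 coding sequence, which encodes a core subunit (also called PSST) of mitochondrial respiratory complex I, the NADH:ubiquinone oxidoreductase. The 639 bp insert was cloned between NheI and NotI sites downstream of the human cytomegalovirus immediate-early enhancer and promoter, and transcripts are terminated by the bovine growth hormone polyadenylation signal. According to the record, the open reading frame is joined at its C terminus to the backbone-encoded myc epitope and polyhistidine tag. The automated annotation does not label a myc tag explicitly, and it picks up the 6xHis stretch only as a short fragment match to a composite tag. A T7 promoter lies between the CMV promoter and the insert and can serve for in vitro transcription or as a priming site.

For propagation in E. coli the plasmid carries a high-copy ColE1/pUC-type origin and a β-lactamase gene conferring ampicillin resistance. An f1 origin is also present for single-stranded DNA production. Stable mammalian transfectants can be selected with G418 through a neomycin phosphotransferase cassette driven by the SV40 early promoter and ended by the SV40 polyadenylation signal. Several small annotated fragments (HIV LTR, ble, lacI, bom and an extra short SV40 promoter match) appear to be backbone remnants or incidental matches rather than functional parts. The construct is intended for expressing epitope-tagged NDUFS7 in mammalian cells, allowing detection or purification via the tags. It was deposited with a study of a ubiquinone-uncompetitive complex I inhibitor for metabolic targeting of cancer.
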