Features (pLannotate 1.2.2; 21 found; start..end, strand, type, name):
    127..506     +  enhancer       CMV enhancer: human cytomegalovirus immediate early enhancer
    507..710     +  promoter       CMV promoter: human cytomegalovirus (CMV) immediate early promoter
    706..739     +  LTR            5' LTR (truncated) (fragment): truncated 5' long terminal repeat (LTR) from HIV-1
    755..773     +  promoter       T7 promoter: promoter for bacteriophage T7 RNA polymerase
    794..1432    +  CDS            NDUFS7: NDUS7_HUMAN - Experimental evidence at protein level: Swiss-Prot protein existence level 1. Core subunit of the mitochondrial membrane respiratory chain NADH dehydrogenase (Complex I) which catalyzes electron transfer from NADH through the respiratory chain, using ubiquinone as an electron acceptor (PubMed:17275378). Essential for the catalytic activity of complex I (PubMed:17275378). From Homo sapiens (Human).
   1559..1576    +  CDS            capTEV™ (fragment): composite tag for in vivo biotinylation, TEV protease cleavage, and 6xHis tagging
   1626..1850    +  polyA_signal   bGH poly(A) signal: bovine growth hormone polyadenylation signal
   1854..1875    +  promoter       SV40 promoter (fragment): SV40 enhancer and early promoter
   1896..2324    +  rep_origin     f1 ori (sequence partly withheld): f1 bacteriophage origin of replication; arrow indicates direction of (+) strand synthesis
   2338..2667    +  promoter       SV40 promoter: SV40 enhancer and early promoter
   2734..3525    +  CDS            neo: KKA2_KLEPN - Also known as kan, nptII. Experimental evidence at protein level: Swiss-Prot protein existence level 1. Resistance to kanamycin, neomycin, paromomycin, ribostamycin, butirosin and gentamicin B. From Klebsiella pneumoniae.
   3549..3707    +  CDS            ble (fragment): BLE_KLEPN - Experimental evidence at protein level: Swiss-Prot protein existence level 1. Binding protein with a strong affinity to the bleomycin family of antibiotics. Binds to CL990; an antimitotic-antibiotic compound. From Klebsiella pneumoniae.
   3702..3823    +  polyA_signal   SV40 poly(A) signal: SV40 polyadenylation signal
   3896..3912    -  protein_bind   lac operator: The lac repressor binds to the lac operator to inhibit transcription in E. coli. This inhibition can be relieved by adding lactose or isopropyl-β-D-thiogalactopyranoside (IPTG). lac repressor encoded by lacI
   3920..3950    -  promoter       lac promoter: promoter for the E. coli lac operon
   3965..3986    -  protein_bind   CAP binding site: CAP binding activates transcription in the presence of cAMP. E. coli catabolite activator protein
   3999..4091    -  CDS            lacI (fragment): lac repressor; lacI; The lac repressor binds to the lac operator to inhibit transcription in E. coli. This inhibition can be relieved by adding lactose or isopropyl-β-D-thiogalactopyranoside (IPTG).
   4274..4862    -  rep_origin     ori: high-copy-number ColE1/pMB1/pBR322/pUC origin of replication
   5033..5893    -  CDS            AmpR: β-lactamase; bla; confers resistance to ampicillin, carbenicillin, and related antibiotics
   5894..5998    -  promoter       AmpR promoter: bla
   6057..6109    -  misc_feature   bom (fragment): basis of mobility region from pBR322
>Addgene plasmid #127488 | pcDNA3.1/NDUFS7/myc-His | addgene full sequence | sequence record 250189 | Addgene NGS Result
CTGAGTAGTGCGCGAGCAAAATTTAAGCTACAACAAGGCAAGGCTTGACCGACAATTGCATGAAGAATCT
GCTTAGGGTTAGGCGTTTTGCGCTGCTTCGCGATGTACGGGCCAGATATACGCGTTGACATTGATTATTG
ACTAGTTATTAATAGTAATCAATTACGGGGTCATTAGTTCATAGCCCATATATGGAGTTCCGCGTTACAT
AACTTACGGTAAATGGCCCGCCTGGCTGACCGCCCAACGACCCCCGCCCATTGACGTCAATAATGACGTA
TGTTCCCATAGTAACGCCAATAGGGACTTTCCATTGACGTCAATGGGTGGAGTATTTACGGTAAACTGCC
CACTTGGCAGTACATCAAGTGTATCATATGCCAAGTACGCCCCCTATTGACGTCAATGACGGTAAATGGC
CCGCCTGGCATTATGCCCAGTACATGACCTTATGGGACTTTCCTACTTGGCAGTACATCTACGTATTAGT
CATCGCTATTACCATGGTGATGCGGTTTTGGCAGTACATCAATGGGCGTGGATAGCGGTTTGACTCACGG
GGATTTCCAAGTCTCCACCCCATTGACGTCAATGGGAGTTTGTTTTGGCACCAAAATCAACGGGACTTTC
CAAAATGTCGTAACAACTCCGCCCCATTGACGCAAATGGGCGGTAGGCGTGTACGGTGGGAGGTCTATAT
AAGCAGAGCTCTCTGGCTAACTAGAGAACCCACTGCTTACTGGCTTATCGAAATTAATACGACTCACTAT
AGGGAGACCCAAGCTGGCTAGCGATGGCGGTGCTGTCAGCTCCTGGCCTGCGCGGCTTCCGGATCCTTGG
TCTGCGCTCCAGCGTGGGCCCGGCTGTGCAGGCACGAGGTGTCCATCAGAGCGTGGCCACCGATGGCCCA
AGCAGCACCCAGCCTGCCCTGCCAAAGGCCAGAGCCGTGGCTCCCAAACCCAGCAGCCGGGGCGAGTATG
TGGTGGCCAAGCTGGATGACCTCGTCAACTGGGCCCGCCGGAGTTCTCTGTGGCCCATGACCTTCGGCCT
GGCCTGCTGCGCCGTGGAGATGATGCACATGGCAGCACCCCGCTACGACATGGACCGCTTTGGCGTGGTC
TTCCGCGCCAGCCCGCGCCAGTCCGACGTCATGATCGTGGCCGGCACACTCACCAACAAGATGGCCCCAG
CGCTTCGCAAGGTCTACGACCAGATGCCGGAGCCGCGCTACGTGGTCTCCATGGGGAGCTGCGCCAACGG
AGGAGGCTACTACCACTATTCCTACTCGGTGGTGAGGGGCTGCGACCGCATCGTGCCCGTGGACATCTAC
ATCCCAGGCTGCCCACCTACGGCCGAGGCCCTGCTCTACGGCATCCTGCAGCTGCAGAGGAAGATCAAGC
GGGAGCGGAGGCTGCAGATCTGGTACCGCAGGGCGGCCGCCACTGTGCTGGATATCTGCAGAATTCCACC
ACACTGGACTAGTGGATCCGAGCTCGGTACCAAGCTTGGGCCCGAACAAAAACTCATCTCAGAAGAGGAT
CTGAATAGCGCCGTCGACCATCATCATCATCATCATTGAGTTTAAACGGTCTCCAGCTTAAGTTTAAACC
GCTGATCAGCCTCGACTGTGCCTTCTAGTTGCCAGCCATCTGTTGTTTGCCCCTCCCCCGTGCCTTCCTT
GACCCTGGAAGGTGCCACTCCCACTGTCCTTTCCTAATAAAATGAGGAAATTGCATCGCATTGTCTGAGT
AGGTGTCATTCTATTCTGGGGGGTGGGGTGGGGCAGGACAGCAAGGGGGAGGATTGGGAAGACAATAGCA
GGCATGCTGGGGATGCGGTGGGCTCTATGGCTTCTGAGGCGGAAAGAACCAGCTGGGGCTCTAGGGGGTA
TCCCC
[124 nt withheld, positions 1896-2019]
C
[91 nt withheld, positions 2021-2111]
A
[49 nt withheld, positions 2113-2161]
CCTTTGACGTTGGAGTCCACGTTCTTT
[37 nt withheld, positions 2189-2225]
ACCCTATCTCGGTCTATTCTTTTGATTTATAAGGGATTTTGCCGATTTCGGCCTATTGGTTAAAAAATGA
GCTGATTTAACAAAAATTTAACGCGAATTAATTCTGTGGAATGTGTGTCAGTTAGGGTGTGGAAAGTCCC
CAGGCTCCCCAGCAGGCAGAAGTATGCAAAGCATGCATCTCAATTAGTCAGCAACCAGGTGTGGAAAGTC
CCCAGGCTCCCCAGCAGGCAGAAGTATGCAAAGCATGCATCTCAATTAGTCAGCAACCATAGTCCCGCCC
CTAACTCCGCCCATCCCGCCCCTAACTCCGCCCAGTTCCGCCCATTCTCCGCCCCATGGCTGACTAATTT
TTTTTATTTATGCAGAGGCCGAGGCCGCCTCTGCCTCTGAGCTATTCCAGAAGTAGTGAGGAGGCTTTTT
TGGAGGCCTAGGCTTTTGCAAAAAGCTCCCGGGAGCTTGTATATCCATTTTCGGATCTGATCAAGAGACA
GGATGAGGATCGTTTCGCATGATTGAACAAGATGGATTGCACGCAGGTTCTCCGGCCGCTTGGGTGGAGA
GGCTATTCGGCTATGACTGGGCACAACAGACAATCGGCTGCTCTGATGCCGCCGTGTTCCGGCTGTCAGC
GCAGGGGCGCCCGGTTCTTTTTGTCAAGACCGACCTGTCCGGTGCCCTGAATGAACTGCAGGACGAGGCA
GCGCGGCTATCGTGGCTGGCCACGACGGGCGTTCCTTGCGCAGCTGTGCTCGACGTTGTCACTGAAGCGG
GAAGGGACTGGCTGCTATTGGGCGAAGTGCCGGGGCAGGATCTCCTGTCATCTCACCTTGCTCCTGCCGA
GAAAGTATCCATCATGGCTGATGCAATGCGGCGGCTGCATACGCTTGATCCGGCTACCTGCCCATTCGAC
CACCAAGCGAAACATCGCATCGAGCGAGCACGTACTCGGATGGAAGCCGGTCTTGTCGATCAGGATGATC
TGGACGAAGAGCATCAGGGGCTCGCGCCAGCCGAACTGTTCGCCAGGCTCAAGGCGCGCATGCCCGACGG
CGAGGATCTCGTCGTGACCCATGGCGATGCCTGCTTGCCGAATATCATGGTGGAAAATGGCCGCTTTTCT
GGATTCATCGACTGTGGCCGGCTGGGTGTGGCGGACCGCTATCAGGACATAGCGTTGGCTACCCGTGATA
TTGCTGAAGAGCTTGGCGGCGAATGGGCTGACCGCTTCCTCGTGCTTTACGGTATCGCCGCTCCCGATTC
GCAGCGCATCGCCTTCTATCGCCTTCTTGACGAGTTCTTCTGAGCGGGACTCTGGGGTTCGAAATGACCG
ACCAAGCGACGCCCAACCTGCCATCACGAGATTTCGATTCCACCGCCGCCTTCTATGAAAGGTTGGGCTT
CGGAATCGTTTTCCGGGACGCCGGCTGGATGATCCTCCAGCGCGGGGATCTCATGCTGGAGTTCTTCGCC
CACCCCAACTTGTTTATTGCAGCTTATAATGGTTACAAATAAAGCAATAGCATCACAAATTTCACAAATA
AAGCATTTTTTTCACTGCATTCTAGTTGTGGTTTGTCCAAACTCATCAATGTATCTTATCATGTCTGTAT
ACCGTCGACCTCTAGCTAGAGCTTGGCGTAATCATGGTCATAGCTGTTTCCTGTGTGAAATTGTTATCCG
CTCACAATTCCACACAACATACGAGCCGGAAGCATAAAGTGTAAAGCCTGGGGTGCCTAATGAGTGAGCT
AACTCACATTAATTGCGTTGCGCTCACTGCCCGCTTTCCAGTCGGGAAACCTGTCGTGCCAGCTGCATTA
ATGAATCGGCCAACGCGCGGGGAGAGGCGGTTTGCGTATTGGGCGCTCTTCCGCTTCCTCGCTCACTGAC
TCGCTGCGCTCGGTCGTTCGGCTGCGGCGAGCGGTATCAGCTCACTCAAAGGCGGTAATACGGTTATCCA
CAGAATCAGGGGATAACGCAGGAAAGAACATGTGAGCAAAAGGCCAGCAAAAGGCCAGGAACCGTAAAAA
GGCCGCGTTGCTGGCGTTTTTCCATAGGCTCCGCCCCCCTGACGAGCATCACAAAAATCGACGCTCAAGT
CAGAGGTGGCGAAACCCGACAGGACTATAAAGATACCAGGCGTTTCCCCCTGGAAGCTCCCTCGTGCGCT
CTCCTGTTCCGACCCTGCCGCTTACCGGATACCTGTCCGCCTTTCTCCCTTCGGGAAGCGTGGCGCTTTC
TCATAGCTCACGCTGTAGGTATCTCAGTTCGGTGTAGGTCGTTCGCTCCAAGCTGGGCTGTGTGCACGAA
CCCCCCGTTCAGCCCGACCGCTGCGCCTTATCCGGTAACTATCGTCTTGAGTCCAACCCGGTAAGACACG
ACTTATCGCCACTGGCAGCAGCCACTGGTAACAGGATTAGCAGAGCGAGGTATGTAGGCGGTGCTACAGA
GTTCTTGAAGTGGTGGCCTAACTACGGCTACACTAGAAGAACAGTATTTGGTATCTGCGCTCTGCTGAAG
CCAGTTACCTTCGGAAAAAGAGTTGGTAGCTCTTGATCCGGCAAACAAACCACCGCTGGTAGCGGTGGTT
TTTTTGTTTGCAAGCAGCAGATTACGCGCAGAAAAAAAGGATCTCAAGAAGATCCTTTGATCTTTTCTAC
GGGGTCTGACGCTCAGTGGAACGAAAACTCACGTTAAGGGATTTTGGTCATGAGATTATCAAAAAGGATC
TTCACCTAGATCCTTTTAAATTAAAAATGAAGTTTTAAATCAATCTAAAGTATATATGAGTAAACTTGGT
CTGACAGTTACCAATGCTTAATCAGTGAGGCACCTATCTCAGCGATCTGTCTATTTCGTTCATCCATAGT
TGCCTGACTCCCCGTCGTGTAGATAACTACGATACGGGAGGGCTTACCATCTGGCCCCAGTGCTGCAATG
ATACCGCGAGACCCACGCTCACCGGCTCCAGATTTATCAGCAATAAACCAGCCAGCCGGAAGGGCCGAGC
GCAGAAGTGGTCCTGCAACTTTATCCGCCTCCATCCAGTCTATTAATTGTTGCCGGGAAGCTAGAGTAAG
TAGTTCGCCAGTTAATAGTTTGCGCAACGTTGTTGCCATTGCTACAGGCATCGTGGTGTCACGCTCGTCG
TTTGGTATGGCTTCATTCAGCTCCGGTTCCCAACGATCAAGGCGAGTTACATGATCCCCCATGTTGTGCA
AAAAAGCGGTTAGCTCCTTCGGTCCTCCGATCGTTGTCAGAAGTAAGTTGGCCGCAGTGTTATCACTCAT
GGTTATGGCAGCACTGCATAATTCTCTTACTGTCATGCCATCCGTAAGATGCTTTTCTGTGACTGGTGAG
TACTCAACCAAGTCATTCTGAGAATAGTGTATGCGGCGACCGAGTTGCTCTTGCCCGGCGTCAATACGGG
ATAATACCGCGCCACATAGCAGAACTTTAAAAGTGCTCATCATTGGAAAACGTTCTTCGGGGCGAAAACT
CTCAAGGATCTTACCGCTGTTGAGATCCAGTTCGATGTAACCCACTCGTGCACCCAACTGATCTTCAGCA
TCTTTTACTTTCACCAGCGTTTCTGGGTGAGCAAAAACAGGAAGGCAAAATGCCGCAAAAAAGGGAATAA
GGGCGACACGGAAATGTTGAATACTCATACTCTTCCTTTTTCAATATTATTGAAGCATTTATCAGGGTTA
TTGTCTCATGAGCGGATACATATTTGAATGTATTTAGAAAAATAAACAAATAGGGGTTCCGCGCACATTT
CCCCGAAAAGTGCCACCTGACGTCGACGGATCGGGAGATCTCCCGATCCCCTATGGTGCACTCTCAGTAC
AATCTGCTCTGATGCCGCATAGTTAAGCCAGTATCTGCTCCCTGCTTGTGTGTTGGAGGTCG
